>Addgene plasmid #103902 | INADL_PDZ_2 | addgene full sequence | sequence record 199768 | Addgene NGS Result
TTGACAATTAATCATCGGCTCGTATAATGTGTGGAATTGTGAGCGGATAACAATTTCACACAGGAAACAG
TATTCATGTCCCCTATACTAGGTTATTGGAAAATTAAGGGCCTTGTGCAACCCACTCGACTTCTTTTGGA
ATATCTTGAAGAAAAATATGAAGAGCATTTGTATGAGCGCGATGAAGGTGATAAATGGCGAAACAAAAAG
TTTGAATTGGGTTTGGAGTTTCCCAATCTTCCTTATTATATTGATGGTGATGTTAAATTAACACAGTCTA
TGGCCATCATACGTTATATAGCTGACAAGCACAACATGTTGGGTGGTTGTCCAAAAGAGCGTGCAGAGAT
TTCAATGCTTGAAGGAGCGGTTTTGGATATTAGATACGGTGTTTCGAGAATTGCATATAGTAAAGACTTT
GAAACTCTCAAAGTTGATTTTCTTAGCAAGCTACCTGAAATGCTGAAAATGTTCGAAGATCGTTTATGTC
ATAAAACATATTTAAATGGTGATCATGTAACCCATCCTGACTTCATGTTGTATGACGCTCTTGATGTTGT
TTTATACATGGACCCAATGTGCCTGGATGCGTTCCCAAAATTAGTTTGTTTTAAAAAACGTATTGAAGCT
ATCCCACAAATTGATAAGTACTTGAAATCCAGCAAGTATATAGCATGGCCTTTGCAGGGCTGGCAAGCCA
CGTTTGGTGGTGGCGACCATCCTCCAAAATCGGATCTGGAAGTTCTGTTCCAGGGGCCCCTGGGATCCAC
AACTCTGCCTGAAACAGTTTGTTGGGGCCATGTTGAAGAGGTTGAGCTCATTAATGATGGCTCTGGACTA
GGTTTTGGAATAGTTGGAGGAAAAACAAGTGGCGTGGTTGTGAGGACTATAGTTCCTGGAGGATTAGCAG
ATCGAGATGGAAGACTCCAGACAGGGGACCACATCTTGAAGATTGGTGGCACAAACGTGCAGGGAATGAC
CAGTGAGCAAGTTGCACAAGTTCTAAGGAACTGTGGGAATTCAGTCAGGATGCTCGTTGCTAGAGATCCA
GCTGGTGACATTTCAGTCACCCCCCCTGCCCCTGCAGCCTTACCTGTTGCCCTGCCTACTGTAGCCAGCA
AGGGCTGAGTCGACTCGAGCGGCCGCATCGTGACTGACTGACGATCTGCCTCGCGCGTTTCGGTGATGAC
GGTGAAAACCTCTGACACATGCAGCTCCCGGAGACGGTCACAGCTTGTCTGTAAGCGGATGCCGGGAGCA
GACAAGCCCGTCAGGGCGCGTCAGCGGGTGTTGGCGGGTGTCGGGGCGCAGCCATGACCCAGTCACGTAG
CGATAGCGGAGTGTATAATTCTTGAAGACGAAAGGGCCTCGTGATACGCCTATTTTTATAGGTTAATGTC
ATGATAATAATGGTTTCTTAGACGTCAGGTGGCACTTTTCGGGGAAATGTGCGCGGAACCCCTATTTGTT
TATTTTTCTAAATACATTCAAATATGTATCCGCTCATGAGACAATAACCCTGATAAATGCTTCAATAATA
TTGAAAAAGGAAGAGTATGAGTATTCAACATTTCCGTGTCGCCCTTATTCCCTTTTTTGCGGCATTTTGC
CTTCCTGTTTTTGCTCACCCAGAAACGCTGGTGAAAGTAAAAGATGCTGAAGATCAGTTGGGTGCACGAG
TGGGTTACATCGAACTGGATCTCAACAGCGGTAAGATCCTTGAGAGTTTTCGCCCCGAAGAACGTTTTCC
AATGATGAGCACTTTTAAAGTTCTGCTATGTGGCGCGGTATTATCCCGTGTTGACGCCGGGCAAGAGCAA
CTCGGTCGCCGCATACACTATTCTCAGAATGACTTGGTTGAGTACTCACCAGTCACAGAAAAGCATCTTA
CGGATGGCATGACAGTAAGAGAATTATGCAGTGCTGCCATAACCATGAGTGATAACACTGCGGCCAACTT
ACTTCTGACAACGATCGGAGGACCGAAGGAGCTAACCGCTTTTTTGCACAACATGGGGGATCATGTAACT
CGCCTTGATCGTTGGGAACCGGAGCTGAATGAAGCCATACCAAACGACGAGCGTGACACCACGATGCCTG
CAGCAATGGCAACAACGTTGCGCAAACTATTAACTGGCGAACTACTTACTCTAGCTTCCCGGCAACAATT
AATAGACTGGATGGAGGCGGATAAAGTTGCAGGACCACTTCTGCGCTCGGCCCTTCCGGCTGGCTGGTTT
ATTGCTGATAAATCTGGAGCCGGTGAGCGTGGGTCTCGCGGTATCATTGCAGCACTGGGGCCAGATGGTA
AGCCCTCCCGTATCGTAGTTATCTACACGACGGGGAGTCAGGCAACTATGGATGAACGAAATAGACAGAT
CGCTGAGATAGGTGCCTCACTGATTAAGCATTGGTAACTGTCAGACCAAGTTTACTCATATATACTTTAG
ATTGATTTAAAACTTCATTTTTAATTTAAAAGGATCTAGGTGAAGATCCTTTTTGATAATCTCATGACCA
AAATCCCTTAACGTGAGTTTTCGTTCCACTGAGCGTCAGACCCCGTAGAAAAGATCAAAGGATCTTCTTG
AGATCCTTTTTTTCTGCGCGTAATCTGCTGCTTGCAAACAAAAAAACCACCGCTACCAGCGGTGGTTTGT
TTGCCGGATCAAGAGCTACCAACTCTTTTTCCGAAGGTAACTGGCTTCAGCAGAGCGCAGATACCAAATA
CTGTCCTTCTAGTGTAGCCGTAGTTAGGCCACCACTTCAAGAACTCTGTAGCACCGCCTACATACCTCGC
TCTGCTAATCCTGTTACCAGTGGCTGCTGCCAGTGGCGATAAGTCGTGTCTTACCGGGTTGGACTCAAGA
CGATAGTTACCGGATAAGGCGCAGCGGTCGGGCTGAACGGGGGGTTCGTGCACACAGCCCAGCTTGGAGC
GAACGACCTACACCGAACTGAGATACCTACAGCGTGAGCTATGAGAAAGCGCCACGCTTCCCGAAGGGAG
AAAGGCGGACAGGTATCCGGTAAGCGGCAGGGTCGGAACAGGAGAGCGCACGAGGGAGCTTCCAGGGGGA
AACGCCTGGTATCTTTATAGTCCTGTCGGGTTTCGCCACCTCTGACTTGAGCGTCGATTTTTGTGATGCT
CGTCAGGGGGGCGGAGCCTATGGAAAAACGCCAGCAACGCGGCCTTTTTACGGTTCCTGGCCTTTTGCTG
GCCTTTTGCTCACATGTTCTTTCCTGCGTTATCCCCTGATTCTGTGGATAACCGTATTACCGCCTTTGAG
TGAGCTGATACCGCTCGCCGCAGCCGAACGACCGAGCGCAGCGAGTCAGTGAGCGAGGAAGCGGAAGAGC
GCCTGATGCGGTATTTTCTCCTTACGCATCTGTGCGGTATTTCACACCGCATAAATTCCGACACCATCGA
ATGGCGCAAAACCTTTCGCGGTATGGCATGATAGCGCCCGGAAGAGAGTCAATTCAGGGTGGTGAATGTG
AAACCAGTAACGTTATACGATGTCGCAGAGTATGCCGGTGTCTCTTATCAGACCGTTTCCCGCGTGGTGA
ACCAGGCCAGCCACGTTTCTGCGAAAACGCGGGAAAAAGTGGAAGCGGCGATGGCGGAGCTGAATTACAT
TCCCAACCGCGTGGCACAACAACTGGCGGGCAAACAGTCGTTGCTGATTGGCGTTGCCACCTCCAGTCTG
GCCCTGCACGCGCCGTCGCAAATTGTCGCGGCGATTAAATCTCGCGCCGATCAACTGGGTGCCAGCGTGG
TGGTGTCGATGGTAGAACGAAGCGGCGTCGAAGCCTGTAAAGCGGCGGTGCACAATCTTCTCGCGCAACG
CGTCAGTGGGCTGATCATTAACTATCCGCTGGATGACCAGGATGCCATTGCTGTGGAAGCTGCCTGCACT
AATGTTCCGGCGTTATTTCTTGATGTCTCTGACCAGACACCCATCAACAGTATTATTTTCTCCCATGAAG
ACGGTACGCGACTGGGCGTGGAGCATCTGGTCGCATTGGGTCACCAGCAAATCGCGCTGTTAGCGGGCCC
ATTAAGTTCTGTCTCGGCGCGTCTGCGTCTGGCTGGCTGGCATAAATATCTCACTCGCAATCAAATTCAG
CCGATAGCGGAACGGGAAGGCGACTGGAGTGCCATGTCCGGTTTTCAACAAACCATGCAAATGCTGAATG
AGGGCATCGTTCCCACTGCGATGCTGGTTGCCAACGATCAGATGGCGCTGGGCGCAATGCGCGCCATTAC
CGAGTCCGGGCTGCGCGTTGGTGCGGATATCTCGGTAGTGGGATACGACGATACCGAAGACAGCTCATGT
TATATCCCGCCGTTAACCACCATCAAACAGGATTTTCGCCTGCTGGGGCAAACCAGCGTGGACCGCTTGC
TGCAACTCTCTCAGGGCCAGGCGGTGAAGGGCAATCAGCTGTTGCCCGTCTCACTGGTGAAAAGAAAAAC
CACGCTAGCGCCCAATACGCAAACCGCCTCTCCCCGCGCGTTGGCCGATTCATTAATGCAGCTGGCACGA
CAGGTTTCCCGACTGGAAAGCGGGCAGTGAGCGCAACGCAATTAATGTAAGTTAGCTCACTCATTAGGCA
CCCCAGGCTTTACACTTTATGCTTCCGGCTCGTATGTTGTGTGGAATTGTGAGCGGATAACAATTTCACA
CAGGAAACAGCTATGACCATGATTACGGATTCACTGGCCGTCGTTTTACAACGTCGTGACTGGGAAAACC
CTGGCGTTACCCAACTTAATCGCCTTGCAGCACATCCCCCTTTCGCCAGCTGGCGTAATAGCGAAGAGGC
CCGCACCGATCGCCCTTCCCAACAGTTGCGCAGCCTGAATGGCGAATGGCGCTTTGCCTGGTTTCCGGCA
CCAGAAGCGGTGCCGGAAAGCTGGCTGGAGTGCGATCTTCCTGAGGCCGATACTGTCGTCGTCCCCTCAA
ACTGGCAGATGCACGGTTACGATGCGCCCATCTACACCAACGTGACCTATCCCATTACGGTCAATCCGCC
GTTTGTTCCCACGGAGAATCCGACGGGTTGTTACTCGCTCACATTTAATGTTGATGAAAGCTGGCTACAG
GAAGGCCAGACGCGAATTATTTTTGATGGCGTTGGAATTAGCTTATCGACTGCACGGTGCACCAATGCTT
CTGGCGTCAGGCAGCCATCGGAAGCTGTGGTATGGCTGTGCAGGTCGTAAATCACTGCATAATTCGTGTC
GCTCAAGGCGCACTCCCGTTCTGGATAATGTTTTTTGCGCCGACATCATAACGGTTCTGGCAAATATTCT
GAAATGAGCTG
Features (pLannotate 1.2.2; 17 found; start..end, strand, type, name):
      1..29      +  promoter       tac promoter: strong E. coli promoter; hybrid between the trp and lac UV5 promoters
     37..53      +  protein_bind   lac operator: The lac repressor binds to the lac operator to inhibit transcription in E. coli. This inhibition can be relieved by adding lactose or isopropyl-β-D-thiogalactopyranoside (IPTG). lac repressor encoded by lacI
     76..729     +  CDS            GST26_SCHJA: Experimental evidence at protein level: Swiss-Prot protein existence level 1. GST isoenzymes appear to play a central role in the parasite detoxification system. Other functions are also suspected including a role in increasing the solubility of haematin in the parasite gut. From Schistosoma japonicum (Blood fluke).
    760..1125    +  CDS            PATJ (fragment): INADL_HUMAN - Also known as CIPP From Homo sapiens (Human).
   1166..1205    +  CDS            rop (fragment): Rop protein, which maintains plasmids at low copy number; rop
   1307..1347    +  misc_feature   bom (fragment): basis of mobility region from pBR322
   1452..1556    +  promoter       AmpR promoter: bla
   1557..2417    +  CDS            AmpR: β-lactamase; bla; confers resistance to ampicillin, carbenicillin, and related antibiotics
   2588..3176    +  rep_origin     ori: high-copy-number ColE1/pMB1/pBR322/pUC origin of replication
   3362..3413    -  misc_feature   bom (fragment): basis of mobility region from pBR322
   3420..3497    +  promoter       lacI promoter: lacI
   3498..4580    +  CDS            lacI: lac repressor; lacI; The lac repressor binds to the lac operator to inhibit transcription in E. coli. This inhibition can be relieved by adding lactose or isopropyl-β-D-thiogalactopyranoside (IPTG).
   4593..4614    +  protein_bind   CAP binding site: CAP binding activates transcription in the presence of cAMP. E. coli catabolite activator protein
   4629..4659    +  promoter       lac promoter: promoter for the E. coli lac operon
   4667..4683    +  protein_bind   lac operator: The lac repressor binds to the lac operator to inhibit transcription in E. coli. This inhibition can be relieved by adding lactose or isopropyl-β-D-thiogalactopyranoside (IPTG). lac repressor encoded by lacI
   4703..4876    +  CDS            lacZα: LacZα fragment of β-galactosidase; lacZ fragment
   5140..5256    -  CDS            yciV (fragment): RNAAM_ECOLI - Also known as trpH From Escherichia coli (strain K12).
