[The description below was written by a language model from this plasmid's Addgene catalogue record and pLannotate feature annotations shown in this document.]
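Description:
INADL_PDZ_2 is a bacterial expression plasmid built on the pGEX-6P-1 backbone for producing and purifying the second PDZ domain of human INADL (now designated PATJ, also known as Cipp or InaD-like) as a glutathione S-transferase fusion. The sequenced record is 5,331 nt. The plasmid replicates in E. coli from a ColE1/pMB1-type origin and is selected with ampicillin through the bla β-lactamase gene driven by its own promoter. Short fragments of rop and the pBR322 bom region are annotated as backbone remnants, and the record lists the copy number as unknown.

The expression cassette begins with the tac promoter, a strong trp/lac UV5 hybrid, followed by a lac operator. A plasmid-borne lacI gene with its own promoter supplies lac repressor, so transcription is held off until it is induced with IPTG or lactose. Downstream lies the Schistosoma japonicum GST coding sequence. After a short linker comes a PATJ fragment of about 366 bp that corresponds to the PDZ2 domain, placing GST at the N terminus of the fusion. The GST moiety allows affinity capture on glutathione resin. The restriction sites used for cloning are not recorded. The remaining annotated elements (a lac promoter and operator, CAP binding site, lacZα fragment and a small E. coli yciV fragment) are backbone sequences with no stated role in the payload. The construct comes from a study mapping binding specificity across the PDZ domain family, where the recombinant domain would serve as purified protein for peptide-binding analysis.
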