Addgene plasmid #103902: INADL_PDZ_2
Purpose: Protein expression and purification of INADL PDZ2 domain
Depositing lab: Sachdev Sidhu. Depositing organization: University of Toronto. Publication: A specificity map for the PDZ domain family. Tonikian R, Zhang Y, Sazinsky SL, Currell B, Yeh JH, Reva B, Held HA, Appleton BA, Evangelista M, Wu Y, Xin X, Chan AC, Seshagiri S, Lasky LA, Sander C, Boone C, Bader GD, Sidhu SS. PLoS Biol. 2008 Sep 30;6(9):e239. doi: 10.1371/journal.pbio.0060239. PubMed 18828675.
Backbone
  Vector backbone: pGEX-6P-1
  Backbone size w/o insert (bp): 4984
  Vector type: Bacterial Expression
Growth in bacteria
  Bacterial resistance: Ampicillin, 100 μg/mL
  Growth temperature: 37°C
  Growth strain: DH5alpha
  Copy number: Unknown
Gene/Insert
  Gene/Insert name: INADL (alt name: INADL PDZ2)
  Species: H. sapiens (human)
  Entrez Gene: PATJ (a.k.a. Cipp, INADL, InaD-like, hINADL)
  Promoter: tac
  Tag / fusion protein: GST (N terminal on backbone)
  Cloning method: Restriction Enzyme; 5′ cloning site unknown (unknown if destroyed); 3′ cloning site unknown (unknown if destroyed)
  Sequencing primers: 5′ pGEX Fwd
Terms and licenses: Academic/Nonprofit Terms; Industry Terms: Not Available to Industry
How to cite: INADL_PDZ_2 was a gift from Sachdev Sidhu (Addgene plasmid # 103902 ; http://n2t.net/addgene:103902 ; RRID:Addgene_103902)
